>Addgene plasmid #249135 | pSA074 Cas9-BFP/HBB_IVS2/BFP | addgene full sequence | sequence record 496516 | Addgene NGS Result
GAAGATCCTTTGATCTTTTCTACGGGGTCTGACGCTCAGTGGAACGAAAACTCACGTTAAGGGATTTTGG
TCATGAGATTATCAAAAAGGATCTTCACCTAGATCCTTTTAAATTAAAAATGAAGTTTTAAATCAATCTA
AAGTATATATGAGTAAACTTGGTCTGACAGTTACCAATGCTTAATCAGTGAGGCACCTATCTCAGCGATC
TGTCTATTTCGTTCATCCATAGTTGCATTTAAATTTCCGAACTCTCCAAGGCCCTCGTCGGAAAATCTTC
AAACCTTTCGTCCGATCCATCTTGCAGGCTACCTCTCGAACGAACTATCGCAAGTCTCTTGGCCGGCCTT
GCGCCTTGGCTATTGCTTGGCAGCGCCTATCGCCAGGTATTACTCCAATCCCGAATATCCGAGATCGGGA
TCACCCGAGAGAAGTTCAACCTACATCCTCAATCCCGATCTATCCGAGATCCGAGGAATATCGAAATCGG
GGCGCGCCTGGCCTCCGCGCCGGGTTTTGGCGCCTCCCGCGGGCGCCCCCCTCGTCACGGCGAGCGCTGC
CACGTCAGACGAAGGGCGCAGGAGCGTCCTGATCCTTCCGCCCGGACGCTCAGGACAGCGGCCCGCTGCT
CATAAGACTCGGCCTTAGAACCCCAGTATCAGCAGAAGGACATTTTAGGACGGGACTTGGGTGACTCTAG
GGCACTGGTTTTCTTTCCAGAGAGCGGAACAGGCGAGGAAAAGTAGTCCCTTCTCGGCGATTCTGCGGAG
GGATCTCCGTGGGGCGGTGAACGCCGATGATTATATAAGGACGCGCCGGGTGTGGCACAGCTAGTTCCGT
CGCAGCCGGGATTTGGGTCGCGGTTCTTGTTTGTGGATCGCTGTGATCGTCACTTGGTGAGTAGCGGGCT
GCTGGGCTGGCCGGGGCTTTCGTGGCCGCCGGGCCGCTCGGTGGGACGGAAGCGTGTGGAGAGACCGCCA
AGGGCTGTAGTCTGGGTCCGCGAGCAAGGTTGCCCTGAACTGGGGGTTGGGGGGAGCGCAGCAAAATGGC
GGCTGTTCCCGAGTCTTGAATGGAAGACGCTTGTGAGGCGGGCTGTGAGGTCGTTGAAACAAGGTGGGGG
GCATGGTGGGCGGCAAGAACCCAAGGTCTTGAGCCCTTCGCTAATGCGGGAAAGCTCTTATTCGGGTGAG
ATGGGCTGGGCACCATCTGGGGACCCTGACGTGAAGTTTGTCACTGACTGGAGAACTCGGTTTGTCGTCT
GTTGCGGGGGCGGCAGTTATGGCGGTGCCGTTGGGCAGTGCACCCGTACCTTTGGGAGCGCGCGCCCTCG
TCGTGTCGTGACGTCACCCGTTCTGTTGGCTTATAATGCAGGGTGGGGCCACCTGCCGGTAGGTGTGCGG
TAGGCTTTTCTCCGTCGCAGGACGCAGGGTTCGGGCCTAGGGTAGGCTCTCCTGAATCGACAGGCGCCGG
ACCTCTGGTGAGGGGAGGGATAAGTGAGGCGTCAGTTTCTTTGGTCGGTTTTATGTACCTATCTTCTTAA
GTAGCTGAAGCTCCGGTTTTGAACTATGCGCTCGGGGTTGGCGAGTGTGTTTTGTGAAGTTTTTTAGGCA
CCTTTTGAAATGTAATCATTTGGGTCAATATGTAATTTTCAGTGTTAGACTTGTAAATTGTCCGCTAAAT
TCTGGCCGTTTTTGGCTTTTTTGTTAGACAACATGGCCAAGCCTTTGTCTCAAGAAGAATCCACCCTCAT
TGAAAGAGCAACGGCTACAATCAACAGCATCCCCATCTCTGAAGACTACAGCGTCGCCAGCGCAGCTCTC
TCTAGCGACGGCCGCATCTTCACTGGTGTCAATGTATATCATTTTACTGGGGGACCTTGTGCAGAACTCG
TGGTGCTGGGCACTGCTGCTGCTGCGGCAGCTGGCAACCTGACTTGTATCGTCGCGATCGGAAATGAGAA
CAGGGGCATCTTGAGCCCCTGCGGACGGTGCCGACAGGTGCTTCTCGATCTGCATCCTGGGATCAAAGCC
ATAGTGAAGGACAGTGATGGACAGCCGACGGCAGTTGGGATTCGTGAATTGCTGCCCTCTGGTTATGTGT
GGGAGGGCTAAGCTAGTATGTAAGCCTAGTCTTAGATAATAAAATCGCTATCCATCGAAGATGGATGTGT
GTTGGTTTTTTGTGTGTGTAACGCTAGGCGCGCCTGGTGTACCGAGAACGATCCTCTCAGTGCGAGTCTC
GACGATCCATATCGTTGCTTGGCAGTCAGCCAGTCGGAATCCAGCTTGGGACCCAGGAAGTCCAATCGTC
AGATATTGTACTCAAGCCTGGTCACGGCAGCGTACCGATCTGTTTAAACCTAGATATTGATAGTCTGATC
GGTCAACGTATAATCGAGTCCTAGCTTTTGCAAACATCTATCAAGAGACAGGATCAGCAGGAGGCTTTCG
CATGAGTATTCAACATTTCCGTGTTGCCCTTATTCCCTTTTTTGCGGCATTTTGCCTTCCTGTTTTTGCT
CACCCAGAAACGCTGGTGAAAGTAAAAGATGCTGAAGATCAGTTGGGTGCGCGAGTGGGTTACATCGAAC
TGGATCTCAACAGCGGTAAGATCCTTGAGAGTTTTCGCCCCGAAGAACGCTTTCCAATGATGAGCACTTT
TAAAGTTCTGCTATGTGGCGCGGTATTATCCCGTATTGACGCCGGGCAAGAGCAACTCGGTCGCCGCATA
CACTATTCTCAGAATGACTTGGTTGAGTATTCACCAGTCACAGAAAAGCATCTTACGGATGGCATGACAG
TAAGAGAATTATGCAGTGCTGCCATAACCATGAGTGATAACACTGCGGCCAACTTACTTCTGACAACGAT
TGGAGGACCGAAGGAGCTAACCGCTTTTTTGCACAACATGGGGGATCATGTAACTCGCCTTGATCGTTGG
GAACCGGAGCTGAATGAAGCCATACCAAACGACGAGCGTGACACCACGATGCCTGTAGCAATGGCAACAA
CCTTGCGTAAACTATTAACTGGCGAACTACTTACTCTAGCTTCCCGGCAACAGTTGATAGACTGGATGGA
GGCGGATAAAGTTGCAGGACCACTTCTGCGCTCGGCCCTTCCGGCTGGCTGGTTTATTGCTGATAAATCT
GGAGCCGGTGAGCGTGGGTCTCGCGGTATCATTGCAGCACTGGGGCCAGATGGTAAGCCCTCCCGTATCG
TAGTTATCTACACGACGGGGAGTCAGGCAACTATGGATGAACGAAATAGACAGATCGCTGAGATAGGTGC
CTCACTGATTAAGCATTGGTAACCGATTCTAGGTGCATTGGCGCAGAAAAAAATGCCTGATGCGACGCTG
CGCGTCTTATACTCCCACATATGCCAGATTCAGCAACGGATACGGCTTCCCCAACTTGCCCACTTCCATA
CGTGTCCTCCTTACCAGAAATTTATCCTTAAGATCCCGAATCGTTTAAACTCGACTCTGGCTCTATCGAA
TCTCCGTCGTTTCGAGCTTACGCGAACAGCCGTGGCGCTCATTTGCTCGTCGGGCATCGAATCTCGTCAG
CTATCGTCAGCTTACCTTTTTGGCAGCGATCGCGGCTCCCGACATCTTGGACCATTAGCTCCACAGGTAT
CTTCTTCCCTCTAGTGGTCATAACAGCAGCTTCAGCTACCTCTCAATTCAAAAAACCCCTCAAGACCCGT
TTAGAGGCCCCAAGGGGTTATGCTATCAATCGTTGCGTTACACACACAAAAAACCAACACACATCCATCT
TCGATGGATAGCGATTTTATTATCTAACTGCTGATCGAGTGTAGCCCTTAACCGCTTTTGAATGTCCGTC
TTAGTTAATCCCTAATTGAACGCTCCAAAAGGTGACTTCCAATAGGGATTTATTCCTTTTAAAATTAACG
GCATAATCGTAGATCTCGTGAGGCTCCGGTGCCCGTCAGTGGGCAGAGCGCACATCGCCCACAGTCCCCG
AGAAGTTGGGGGGAGGGGTCGGCAATTGAACCGGTGCCTAGAGAAGGTGGCGCGGGGTAAACTGGGAAAG
TGATGTCGTGTACTGGCTCCGCCTTTTTCCCGAGGGTGGGGGAGAACCGTATATAAGTGCACTAGTCGCC
GTGAACGTTCTTTTTCGCAACGGGTTTGCCGCCAGAACACAGGTAAGTGCCGTGTGTGGTTCCCGCGGGC
CTGGCCTCTTTACGGGTTATGGCCCTTGCGTGCCTTGAATTACTTCCACCTGGCTGCAGTACGTGATTCT
TGATCCCGAGCTTCGGGTTGGAAGTGGGTGGGAGAGTTCGTGGCCTTGCGCTTAAGGAGCCCCTTCGCCT
CGTGCTTGAGTTGTGGCCTGGCCTGGGCGCTGGGGCCGCCGCGTGCGAATCTGGTGGCACCTTCGCGCCT
GTCTCGCTGCTTTCGATAAGTCTCTAGCCATTTAAAATTTTTGATGACCTGCTGCGACGCTTTTTTTCTG
GCAAGATAGTCTTGTAAATGCGGGCCAAGATCAGCACACTGGTATTTCGGTTTTTGGGGCCGCGGGCGGC
GACGGGGCCCGTGCGTCCCAGCGCACATGTTCGGCGAGGCGGGGCCTGCGAGCGCGGCCACCGAGAATCG
GACGGGGGTAGTCTCAAGCTGCCCGGCCTGCTCTGGTGCCTGGCCTCGCGCCGCCGTGTATCGCCCCGCC
CTGGGCGGCAAGGCTGGCCCGGTCGGCACCAGTTGCGTGAGCGGAAAGATGGCCGCTTCCCGGCCCTGCT
GCAGGGAGCACAAAATGGAGGACGCGGCGCTCGGGAGAGCGGGCGGGTGAGTCACCCACACAAAGGAAAA
GGGCCTTTCCGTCCTCAGCCGTCGCTTCATGTGACTCCACGGAGTACCGGGCGCCGTCCAGGCACCTCGA
TTAGTTCTCCAGCTTTTGGAGTACGTCGTCTTTAGGTTGGGGGGAGGGGTTTTATGCGATGGAGTTTCCC
CACACTGAGTGGGTGGAGACTGAAGTTAGGCCAGCTTGGCACTTGATGTAATTCTCCTTGGAATTTGCCC
TTTTTGAGTTTGGATCTTGGTTCATTCTCAAGCCTCAGACAGTGGTTCAAAGTTTTTTTCTTCCATTTCA
GGTGTCGTGAAAACTACCCCTAAAAGCCAAAAGATCTTTGTCGATCCTACCATCCACTCGACACACCCGC
CAGCGGCCGCTGCCAAGCTTGCTAGGAATTCGTAACGCTCTTCGAGAAAGCAGATTCTCATATCCATCTT
GAGTCTTCTTTCTCGCAAGACAACACGAAATAGACACAGTCTCTTCCCTAGCTGTACACTGAGCCGAATT
CGGTACCGCGGGCCCGGCCACCATGGACAAGAAGTACAGCATCGGCCTGGACATCGGCACCAACTCTGTG
GGCTGGGCCGTGATCACCGACGAGTACAAGGTGCCCAGCAAGAAATTCAAGGTGCTGGGCAACACCGACC
GGCACAGCATCAAGAAGAACCTGATCGGCGCCCTGCTGTTCGACAGCGGAGAAACAGCCGAGGCCACCCG
GCTGAAGAGAACCGCCAGAAGAAGATACACCAGACGGAAGAACCGGATCTGCTATCTGCAAGAGATCTTC
AGCAACGAGATGGCCAAGGTGGACGACAGCTTCTTCCACAGACTGGAAGAGTCCTTCCTGGTGGAAGAGG
ATAAGAAGCACGAGCGGCACCCCATCTTCGGCAACATCGTGGACGAGGTGGCCTACCACGAGAAGTACCC
CACCATCTACCACCTGAGAAAGAAACTGGTGGACAGCACCGACAAGGCCGACCTGCGGCTGATCTATCTG
GCCCTGGCCCACATGATCAAGTTCCGGGGCCACTTCCTGATCGAGGGCGACCTGAACCCCGACAACAGCG
ACGTGGACAAGCTGTTCATCCAGCTGGTGCAGACCTACAACCAGCTGTTCGAGGAAAACCCCATCAACGC
CAGCGGCGTGGACGCCAAGGCCATCCTGTCTGCCAGACTGAGCAAGAGCAGACGGCTGGAAAATCTGATC
GCCCAGCTGCCCGGCGAGAAGAAGAATGGCCTGTTCGGCAACCTGATTGCCCTGAGCCTGGGCCTGACCC
CCAACTTCAAGAGCAACTTCGACCTGGCCGAGGATGCCAAACTGCAGCTGAGCAAGGACACCTACGACGA
CGACCTGGACAACCTGCTGGCCCAGATCGGCGACCAGTACGCCGACCTGTTTCTGGCCGCCAAGAACCTG
TCCGACGCCATCCTGCTGAGCGACATCCTGAGAGTGAACACCGAGATCACCAAGGCCCCCCTGAGCGCCT
CTATGATCAAGAGATACGACGAGCACCACCAGGACCTGACCCTGCTGAAAGCTCTCGTGCGGCAGCAGCT
GCCTGAGAAGTACAAAGAGATTTTCTTCGACCAGAGCAAGAACGGCTACGCCGGCTACATCGATGGCGGA
GCCAGCCAGGAAGAGTTCTACAAGTTCATCAAGCCCATCCTGGAAAAGATGGACGGCACCGAGGAACTGC
TCGTGAAGCTGAACAGAGAGGACCTGCTGCGGAAGCAGCGGACCTTCGACAACGGCAGCATCCCCCACCA
GATCCACCTGGGAGAGCTGCACGCCATTCTGCGGCGGCAGGAAGATTTTTACCCATTCCTGAAGGACAAC
CGGGAAAAGATCGAGAAGATCCTGACCTTCCGCATCCCCTACTACGTGGGCCCTCTGGCCAGGGGAAACA
GCAGATTCGCCTGGATGACCAGAAAGAGCGAGGAAACCATCACCCCCTGGAACTTCGAGGAAGTGGTGGA
CAAGGGCGCCAGCGCCCAGAGCTTCATCGAGCGGATGACCAACTTCGATAAGAACCTGCCCAACGAGAAG
GTGCTGCCCAAGCACAGCCTGCTGTACGAGTACTTCACCGTGTACAACGAGCTGACCAAAGTGAAATACG
TGACCGAGGGAATGAGAAAGCCCGCCTTCCTGAGCGGCGAGCAGAAAAAAGCCATCGTGGACCTGCTGTT
CAAGACCAACCGGAAAGTGACCGTGAAGCAGCTGAAAGAGGACTACTTCAAGAAAATCGAGTGCTTCGAC
TCCGTGGAAATCTCCGGCGTGGAAGATCGGTTCAACGCCTCCCTGGGCACATACCACGATCTGCTGAAAA
TTATCAAGGACAAGGACTTCCTGGACAATGAGGAAAACGAGGACATTCTGGAAGATATCGTGCTGACCCT
GACACTGTTTGAGGACAGAGAGATGATCGAGGAACGGCTGAAAACCTATGCCCACCTGTTCGACGACAAA
GTGATGAAGCAGCTGAAGCGGCGGAGATACACCGGCTGGGGCAGGCTGAGCCGGAAGCTGATCAACGGCA
TCCGGGACAAGCAGTCCGGCAAGACAATCCTGGATTTCCTGAAGTCCGACGGCTTCGCCAACAGAAACTT
CATGCAGCTGATCCACGACGACAGCCTGACCTTTAAAGAGGACATCCAGAAAGCCCAGGTGTCCGGCCAG
GGCGATAGCCTGCACGAGCACATTGCCAATCTGGCCGGCAGCCCCGCCATTAAGAAGGGCATCCTGCAGA
CAGTGAAGGTGGTGGACGAGCTCGTGAAAGTGATGGGCCGGCACAAGCCCGAGAACATCGTGATCGAAAT
GGCCAGAGAGAACCAGACCACCCAGAAGGGACAGAAGAACAGCCGCGAGAGAATGAAGCGGATCGAAGAG
GGCATCAAAGAGCTGGGCAGCCAGATCCTGAAAGAACACCCCGTGGAAAACACCCAGCTGCAGAACGAGA
AGCTGTACCTGTACTACCTGCAGAATGGGCGGGATATGTACGTGGACCAGGAACTGGACATCAACCGGCT
GTCCGACTACGATGTGGACCATATCGTGCCTCAGAGCTTTCTGAAGGACGACTCCATCGATAACAAAGTG
CTGACTCGGAGCGACAAGAACCGGGGCAAGAGCGACAACGTGCCCTCCGAAGAGGTCGTGAAGAAGATGA
AGAACTACTGGCGCCAGCTGCTGAATGCCAAGCTGATTACCCAGAGGAAGTTCGACAATCTGACCAAGGC
CGAGAGAGGCGGCCTGAGCGAACTGGATAAGGCCGGCTTCATCAAGAGACAGCTGGTGGAAACCCGGCAG
ATCACAAAGCACGTGGCACAGATCCTGGACTCCCGGATGAACACTAAGTACGACGAGAACGACAAACTGA
TCCGGGAAGTGAAAGTGATCACCCTGAAGTCCAAGCTGGTGTCCGATTTCCGGAAGGATTTCCAGTTTTA
CAAAGTGCGCGAGATCAACAACTACCACCACGCCCACGACGCCTACCTGAACGCCGTCGTGGGAACCGCC
CTGATCAAAAAGTACCCTAAGCTGGAAAGCGAGTTCGTGTACGGCGACTACAAGGTGTACGACGTGCGGA
AGATGATCGCCAAGAGCGAGCAGGAAATCGGCAAGGCTACCGCCAAGTACTTCTTCTACAGCAACATCAT
GAACTTTTTCAAGACCGAGATTACCCTGGCCAACGGCGAGATCCGGAAGCGGCCTCTGATCGAGACAAAC
GGCGAAACAGGCGAGATCGTGTGGGATAAGGGCCGGGACTTTGCCACCGTGCGGAAAGTGCTGTCTATGC
CCCAAGTGAATATCGTGAAAAAGACCGAGGTGCAGACAGGCGGCTTCAGCAAAGAGTCTATCCTGCCCAA
GAGGAACAGCGACAAGCTGATCGCCAGAAAGAAGGACTGGGACCCTAAGAAGTACGGCGGCTTCGACAGC
CCCACCGTGGCCTATTCTGTGCTGGTGGTGGCCAAAGTGGAAAAGGGCAAGTCCAAGAAACTGAAGAGTG
TGAAAGAGCTGCTGGGGATCACCATCATGGAAAGAAGCAGCTTCGAGAAGAATCCCATCGACTTTCTGGA
AGCCAAGGGCTACAAAGAAGTGAAAAAGGACCTGATCATCAAGCTGCCTAAGTACTCCCTGTTCGAGCTG
GAAAACGGCCGGAAGAGAATGCTGGCCTCTGCCGGCGAACTGCAGAAGGGAAACGAACTGGCCCTGCCCT
CCAAATATGTGAACTTCCTGTACCTGGCCAGCCACTATGAGAAGCTGAAGGGCTCCCCCGAGGATAATGA
GCAGAAACAGCTGTTTGTGGAACAGCACAAACACTACCTGGACGAGATCATCGAGCAGATCAGCGAGTTC
TCCAAGAGAGTGATCCTGGCCGACGCTAATCTGGACAAGGTGCTGAGCGCCTACAACAAGCACAGAGACA
AGCCTATCAGAGAGCAGGCCGAGAATATCATCCACCTGTTTACCCTGACCAATCTGGGAGCCCCTGCCGC
CTTCAAGTACTTTGACACCACCATCGACCGGAAGAGGTACACCAGCACCAAAGAGGTGCTGGACGCCACC
CTGATCCACCAGAGCATCACCGGCCTGTACGAGACACGGATCGACCTGTCTCAGCTGGGAGGCGACGCCT
ATCCCTATGACGTGCCCGATTATGCCAGCCTGGGCAGCGGCTCCCCCAAGAAAAAACGCAAGGTGGAAGA
TCCTAAGAAAAAGCGGAAAGTGGACGGCATTGGTAGTGGGAGCAACGGCAGCAGCGGATCCAGCGAGCTG
ATTAAGGAGAACATGCACATGAAGCTGTACATGGAGGGCACCGTGGACAACCATCACTTCAAGTGCACAT
CCGAGGGCGAAGGCAAGCCCTACGAGGGCACCCAGACCATGAGAATCAAGGTGGTCGAGGGCGGCCCTCT
CCCCTTCGCCTTCGACATCCTGGCTACTAGCTTCCTCTACGGCAGCAAGACCTTCATCAACCACACCCAG
GGCATCCCCGACTTCTTCAAGCAGTCCTTCCCGTGAGTCTATGGGACGCTTGATGTTTTCTTTCCCCTTC
TTTTCTATGGTTAAGTTCATGTCATAGGAAGGGGATAAGTAACAGGGTACAGTTTAGAATGGGAAACAGA
CGAATGATTGCATCAGTGTGGAAGTCTCAGGATCGTTTTAGTTTCTTTTATTTGCTGTTCATAACAATTG
TTTTCTTTTGTTTAATTCTTGCTTTCTTTTTTTTTCTTCTCCGCAATTTTTACTATTATACTTAATGCCT
TAACATTGTGTATAACAAAAGGAAATATCTCTGAGATACATTAAGTAACTTAAAAAAAAACTTTACACAG
TCTGCCTAGTACATTACTATTTGGAATATATGTGTGCTTATTTGCATATTCATAATCTCCCTACTTTATT
TTCTTTTATTTTTAATTGATACATAATCATTATACATATTTATGGGTTAAAGTGTAATGTTTTAATATGT
GTACACATATTGACCAAATCAGGGTAATTTTGCATTTGTAATTTTAAAAAATGCTTTCTTCTTTTAATAT
ACTTTTTTGTTTATCTTATTTCTAATACTTTCCCTAATCTCTTTCTTTCAGGGCAATAATGATACAATGT
ATCATGCCTCTTTGCACCATTCTAAAGAATAACAGTGATAATTTCTGGGTTAAGGCAATAGCAATATCTC
TGCATATAAATATTTCTGCATATAAATTGTAACTGATGTAAGAGGTTTCATATTGCTAATAGCAGCTACA
ATCCAGCTACCATTCTGCTTTTATTTTATGGTTGGGATAAGGCTGGATTATTCTGAGTCCAAGCTAGGCC
CTTTTGCTAATCATGTTCATACCTCTTATCTTCCTCCCACAGTGAGGGCTTCACATGGGAGAGAGTCACC
ACATACGAAGACGGGGGCGTGCTGACCGCTACCCAGGACACCAGCCTCCAGGACGGCTGCCTCATCTACA
ACGTCAAGATCAGAGGGGTGAACTTCACATCCAACGGCCCTGTGATGCAGAAGAAAACACTCGGCTGGGA
GGCCTTCACCGAGACGCTGTACCCCGCTGACGGCGGCCTGGAAGGCAGAAACGACATGGCCCTGAAGCTC
GTGGGCGGGAGCCATCTGATCGCAAACATCAAGACCACATATAGATCCAAGAAACCCGCTAAGAACCTCA
AGATGCCTGGCGTCTACTATGTGGACTACAGACTGGAAAGAATCAAGGAGGCCAACAACGAGACCTACGT
CGAGCAGCACGAGGTGGCAGTGGCCAGATACTGCGACCTCCCTAGCAAACTGGGGCACAAGCTTAATTAG
CTAGCTTGACTGACTGAGATACAGCGTACCTTCAGCTCACAGACATGATAAGATACATTGATGAGTTTGG
ACAAACCACAACTAGAATGCAGTGAAAAAAATGCTTTATTTGTGAAATTTGTGATGCTATTGCTTTATTT
GTAACCATTATAAGCTGCAATAAACAAGTTAACAACAACAATTGCATTCATTTTATGTTTCAGGTTCAGG
GGGAGGTGTGGGAGGTTTTTTAAAGCAAGTAAAACCTCTACAAATGTGGTATTGGCCCATCTCTATCGGT
ATCGTAGCATAACCCCTTGGGGCCTCTAAACGGGTCTTGAGGGGTTTTTTGTGCCCCTCGGGCCGGATTG
CTATCTACCGGCATTGGCGCAGAAAAAAATGCCTGATGCGACGCTGCGCGTCTTATACTCCCACATATGC
CAGATTCAGCAACGGATACGGCTTCCCCAACTTGCCCACTTCCATACGTGTCCTCCTTACCAGAAATTTA
TCCTTAAGGTCGTCAGCTATCCTGCAGGCGATCTCTCGATTTCGATCAAGACATTCCTTTAATGGTCTTT
TCTGGACACCACTAGGGGTCAGAAGTAGTTCATCAAACTTTCTTCCCTCCCTAATCTCATTGGTTACCTT
GGGCTATCGAAACTTAATTAACCAGTCAAGTCAGCTACTTGGCGAGATCGACTTGTCTGGGTTTCGACTA
CGCTCAGAATTGCGTCAGTCAAGTTCGATCTGGTCCTTGCTATTGCACCCGTTCTCCGATTACGAGTTTC
ATTTAAATCATGTGAGCAAAAGGCCAGCAAAAGGCCAGGAACCGTAAAAAGGCCGCGTTGCTGGCGTTTT
TCCATAGGCTCCGCCCCCCTGACGAGCATCACAAAAATCGACGCTCAAGTCAGAGGTGGCGAAACCCGAC
AGGACTATAAAGATACCAGGCGTTTCCCCCTGGAAGCTCCCTCGTGCGCTCTCCTGTTCCGACCCTGCCG
CTTACCGGATACCTGTCCGCCTTTCTCCCTTCGGGAAGCGTGGCGCTTTCTCATAGCTCACGCTGTAGGT
ATCTCAGTTCGGTGTAGGTCGTTCGCTCCAAGCTGGGCTGTGTGCACGAACCCCCCGTTCAGCCCGACCG
CTGCGCCTTATCCGGTAACTATCGTCTTGAGTCCAACCCGGTAAGACACGACTTATCGCCACTGGCAGCA
GCCACTGGTAACAGGATTAGCAGAGCGAGGTATGTAGGCGGTGCTACAGAGTTCTTGAAGTGGTGGCCTA
ACTACGGCTACACTAGAAGAACAGTATTTGGTATCTGCGCTCTGCTGAAGCCAGTTACCTTCGGAAAAAG
AGTTGGTAGCTCTTGATCCGGCAAACAAACCACCGCTGGTAGCGGTGGTTTTTTTGTTTGCAAGCAGCAG
ATTACGCGCAGAAAAAAAGGATCTCAA
Features (pLannotate 1.2.2; 21 found; start..end, strand, type, name):
    172..236     -  CDS            bla(M) (fragment): β-lactamase lacking the signal sequence; bla(M); allows cytosolic expression of β-lactamase
    500..1709    +  promoter       UbC promoter: human ubiquitin C promoter
   1713..2111    +  CDS            BSD: blasticidin S deaminase; Aspergillus terreus BSD; confers resistance to blasticidin
   2138..2186    +  polyA_signal   poly(A) signal: synthetic polyadenylation signal
   2452..3312    +  CDS            AmpR: β-lactamase; bla; confers resistance to ampicillin, carbenicillin, and related antibiotics
   3325..3461    +  terminator     rrnG terminator: transcription terminator from the E. coli ribosomal RNA rrnG operon (Albrechtsen et al., 1991)
   3613..3684    +  misc_feature   5' β-globin insulator: insulator upstream of the human β-globin locus (Farrell et al., 2002)
   3689..3735    -  terminator     T7 terminator: transcription terminator for bacteriophage T7 RNA polymerase
   3753..3801    -  polyA_signal   poly(A) signal: synthetic polyadenylation signal
   3942..5120    +  promoter       EF-1α promoter: strong constitutive promoter for human elongation factor EF-1α
   5343..9446    +  CDS            cas9: CAS9_STRP1 - Also known as csn1 From Streptococcus pyogenes serotype M1.
   9567..9833    +  CDS            cp-mKate (fragment): cp-mKate is a basic (constitutively fluorescent) red fluorescent protein published in 2011, derived from Entacmaea quadricolor.
   9833..9921    +  intron         β-globin intron (fragment): internally truncated intron from human β-globin
  10291..10682   +  intron         β-globin intron (fragment): internally truncated intron from human β-globin
  10675..11127   +  CDS            TagBFP (fragment): TagBFP is a basic (constitutively fluorescent) blue fluorescent protein published in 2008, derived from Entacmaea quadricolor. It is reported to be a very rapidly-maturing monomer with very low acid sensitivity.
  11179..11300   -  polyA_signal   SV40 poly(A) signal: SV40 polyadenylation signal
  11323..11392   -  CDS            large T antigen (fragment): large T antigen from SV40 (simian virus 40)
  11415..11461   +  terminator     T7 terminator: transcription terminator for bacteriophage T7 RNA polymerase
  11491..11627   +  terminator     rrnG terminator: transcription terminator from the E. coli ribosomal RNA rrnG operon (Albrechtsen et al., 1991)
  11672..11743   +  misc_feature   3' β-globin insulator: insulator downstream of the human β-globin locus (Farrell et al., 2002)
  11969..12557   -  rep_origin     ori: high-copy-number ColE1/pMB1/pBR322/pUC origin of replication
