[The description below was written by a language model from this plasmid's Addgene catalogue record and pLannotate feature annotations shown in this document.]
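Description:
pSA074 Cas9-BFP/HBB_IVS2/BFP is a 12.6 kb mammalian expression and CRISPR plasmid built on the pPD008 backbone and catalogued as Cp36 donor DNA, meaning it carries a Cp36 recombination site intended for site-specific integration of the cassette into a target genome. That site is not annotated in the feature table. In bacteria it is maintained through a high-copy ColE1/pUC-type origin and an ampicillin resistance gene. In mammalian cells, selection relies on a separate cassette in which the human ubiquitin C promoter drives blasticidin S deaminase, followed by a synthetic poly(A) signal.

The main payload is an EF-1α promoter driving Streptococcus pyogenes Cas9 fused to TagBFP, whose coding sequence is split by the second intron (IVS2) of human β-globin (HBB). The automated annotation reflects this arrangement. The first part of the fluorescent protein is labelled as a cp-mKate fragment, most likely because of its homology with TagBFP, as both derive from the same Entacmaea quadricolor protein. This is followed by two β-globin intron fragments and then the remaining TagBFP coding sequence. Splicing of the transcript should remove the intron and restore an intact Cas9-BFP reading frame, so blue fluorescence reports on Cas9 expression. SV40 poly(A) sequence is annotated just downstream, though on the opposite strand. The expression unit is flanked by short β-globin insulator elements and by bacterial and T7 terminators, which probably shield it from neighbouring transcription.

The record ties the construct to work showing that incorporating intron sequences reduces silencing of Cas9 transgenes. It therefore serves to generate stable Cas9-expressing cell lines with more durable expression.
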