Addgene plasmid #249135: pSA074 Cas9-BFP/HBB_IVS2/BFP
Purpose: Overexpression of SpCas9-BFP with HBB IVS2 intron within BFP coding sequence and blasticidin resistance gene. Contains Cp36 recombination site.
Depositing lab: Michael Bassik. Depositing organization: Stanford University. Publication: Reduced Cas9 transgene silencing by incorporation of intron sequences. Arana S, Du PP, Vaughan-Jackson A, Enright N, Spees K, Valbuena R, Garcia CA, Nguyen T, Venida A, Seczynska M, Bintu L, Lehner PJ, Prolo LM, Bassik MC. Nat Commun. 2025 Nov 27;16(1):10656. doi: 10.1038/s41467-025-65669-0. PubMed 41309578.
Backbone
  Vector backbone: pPD008
  Vector type: Mammalian Expression, CRISPR ; Cp36 donor DNA
  Selectable markers: Blasticidin
Growth in bacteria
  Bacterial resistance: Ampicillin, 100 μg/mL
  Growth temperature: 30°C
  Growth strain: NEB Stable
  Copy number: High Copy
Gene/Insert
  Gene/Insert name: Cas9-TagBFP/HBB_IVS2/TagBFP
  Species: H. sapiens (human); S. pyogenes Cas9, synthetic
  Mutation: HBB IVS2 intron
  Entrez Gene: HBB (a.k.a. CD113t-C, ECYT6, beta-globin)
  Promoter: EF1a
  Cloning method: Gibson Cloning
Terms and licenses: Academic/Nonprofit Terms; Industry Terms: Not Available to Industry
How to cite: pSA074 Cas9-BFP/HBB_IVS2/BFP was a gift from Michael Bassik (Addgene plasmid # 249135 ; http://n2t.net/addgene:249135 ; RRID:Addgene_249135)
