>Addgene plasmid #249135 | pSA074 Cas9-BFP/HBB_IVS2/BFP | depositor partial sequence | sequence record 491803 | HBB IVS2 intron
GTGAGTCTATGGGACGCTTGATGTTTTCTTTCCCCTTCTTTTCTATGGTTAAGTTCATGTCATAGGAAGG
GGATAAGTAACAGGGTACAGTTTAGAATGGGAAACAGACGAATGATTGCATCAGTGTGGAAGTCTCAGGA
TCGTTTTAGTTTCTTTTATTTGCTGTTCATAACAATTGTTTTCTTTTGTTTAATTCTTGCTTTCTTTTTT
TTTCTTCTCCGCAATTTTTACTATTATACTTAATGCCTTAACATTGTGTATAACAAAAGGAAATATCTCT
GAGATACATTAAGTAACTTAAAAAAAAACTTTACACAGTCTGCCTAGTACATTACTATTTGGAATATATG
TGTGCTTATTTGCATATTCATAATCTCCCTACTTTATTTTCTTTTATTTTTAATTGATACATAATCATTA
TACATATTTATGGGTTAAAGTGTAATGTTTTAATATGTGTACACATATTGACCAAATCAGGGTAATTTTG
CATTTGTAATTTTAAAAAATGCTTTCTTCTTTTAATATACTTTTTTGTTTATCTTATTTCTAATACTTTC
CCTAATCTCTTTCTTTCAGGGCAATAATGATACAATGTATCATGCCTCTTTGCACCATTCTAAAGAATAA
CAGTGATAATTTCTGGGTTAAGGCAATAGCAATATCTCTGCATATAAATATTTCTGCATATAAATTGTAA
CTGATGTAAGAGGTTTCATATTGCTAATAGCAGCTACAATCCAGCTACCATTCTGCTTTTATTTTATGGT
TGGGATAAGGCTGGATTATTCTGAGTCCAAGCTAGGCCCTTTTGCTAATCATGTTCATACCTCTTATCTT
CCTCCCACAG
